>Addgene plasmid #11511 | pReadthroughUAG | addgene partial sequence | sequence record 18318 | EBV-rev 5'-GTGGTTTGTCCAAACTCATC-3'
GCTCGAAGCGGCCGCTCTAGGGCCCGCGATCCGGTGTTAGCTTTGTGAAAACTTCCGGTGTTAGCTTTGT
GAAAACTCCGGTGTTAGCTTTGTGAAAACTTCCGGTGTTAGCTTTGTGAAAACTTCCGGTGTTAGCTTTG
TGAAAACTTCCGGTGTTAGCTTTGTGAAAACTTCCGGCTCGAGTCTAGAATTATTGTTCATTTTTGAGAA
CTCGCTCAACGAACGATTTGATATATTTTCCCATTTCATCAGGTGCATCTTCTTGCGAAAAATGAAGACC
TTTTACTTTGACAAATTCAGTATTAGGAAACTTCTTGGCACCTTCAACAATAGCATTGGAAAAGAATCCT
GGGTCCGATTCAATAAACATTTTTGGTAAATCATCACTTGCACGTAGATAAGCATTATAATTCCTAACAA
TTTGTACAACGTCAGGTTTACCACCTTTTACTAACGGGATTTCACGAGGCCATGATAATGTTGGACGACG
AACTTCACCTTTCTCTTTGAATGGTTCAAGATATGCTGCAAATTCTTCTGGTTCTAACTTTCTCATGATT
TTTGATGGCAACATGGTTTCCACGAAGAAGTTATTCTCCAAAACCATTTTTTCTCCTTCTTCAGATTTGA
TCAACGCAATATCTTCTTCAATATCAGGCCATTCATCCCATGATTCAATCACATCTACTACACTTTCAGC
GTGAACTATTGCTTTGATCCTATCTTGATGCTCATAGCTATAATGAAATGCCAAACAAG
