[The description below was written by a language model from this plasmid's Addgene catalogue record.]
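Description:
pReadthroughUAG is a dual-luciferase reporter plasmid built on the pRL-TK backbone (a Renilla luciferase vector of about 4 kb before the insert was added), classed in the record as a luciferase vector. It is propagated in E. coli under ampicillin selection; the copy number is listed as unknown, and the record gives no feature table, so the origin of replication and the promoter driving the reporter are not explicitly stated. pRL-TK vectors ordinarily express Renilla luciferase from the HSV thymidine kinase promoter, but whether that element is retained here is not confirmed by the record.

The payload is a single bicistronic-style open reading frame designed to report stop codon readthrough. The firefly luciferase coding sequence from pGL3 had its native stop codon replaced with UAG and was placed upstream of, and in frame with, Renilla luciferase, with 18 bp between the stop codon and the first ATG of the Renilla ORF. Ribosomes that terminate normally at the UAG yield only firefly luciferase, while those that read through the stop codon continue into Renilla and produce a fusion protein, so the ratio of Renilla to firefly activity measures readthrough frequency. The 3' UTR carries six binding sites for a CXCR4 short RNA, placing the transcript under control of that small RNA. Given the associated study on how short RNAs repress translation after initiation in mammalian cells, the construct is suited to testing whether short RNA-mediated repression alters translation termination or elongation on a targeted message. The exact cloning sites used are not specified.
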