Addgene plasmid #11511: pReadthroughUAG
Depositing lab: Phil Sharp. Depositing organization: Massachusetts Institute of Technology. Publication: Short RNAs Repress Translation after Initiation in Mammalian Cells. Petersen CP, Bordeleau ME, Pelletier J, Sharp PA. Mol Cell. 2006 Feb 17. 21(4):533-42. 10.1016/j.molcel.2006.01.031 PubMed 16483934.
Backbone
  Vector backbone: pRL-TK
  Backbone manufacturer: Promega
  Backbone size w/o insert (bp): 4045
  Vector type: Luciferase
Growth in bacteria
  Bacterial resistance: Ampicillin, 100 μg/mL
  Growth temperature: 37°C
  Growth strain: DH5alpha
  Copy number: Unknown
Gene/Insert
  Gene/Insert name: Firefly luciferase, UAG stop codon, Renilla luciferase, and 3' UTR short RNA binding sites
  Cloning method: Restriction Enzyme; 5′ cloning site see comments (unknown if destroyed); 3′ cloning site see comments (unknown if destroyed)
  Sequencing primers: 5′ n/a; 3′ EBV-rev
Terms and licenses: Academic/Nonprofit Terms; Industry Terms: Not Available to Industry
Depositor comments: The stop codon of the Firefly luciferase ORF from pGL3 was replaced with the stop codon UAG. This construct contains the Firefely ORF fused in frame to Renilla with 18 bp distance between the stop codon and the first ATG within the Renilla ORF. In addition, six CXCR4 short RNA binding sites are present.
How to cite: pReadthroughUAG was a gift from Phil Sharp (Addgene plasmid # 11511 ; http://n2t.net/addgene:11511 ; RRID:Addgene_11511)
